>Addgene plasmid #173309 | RVD-CG2 | addgene full sequence | sequence record 355087 | Addgene NGS Result
GGCCAGCAAAAGGCCAGGAACCGTAAAAAGGCCGCGTTGCTGGCGTTTTTCCATAGGCTCCGCCCCCCTG
ACGAGCATCACAAAAATCGACGCTCAAGTCAGAGGTGGCGAAACCCGACAGGACTATAAAGATACCAGGC
GTTTCCCCCTGGAAGCTCCCTCGTGCGCTCTCCTGTTCCGACCCTGCCGCTTACCGGATACCTGTCCGCC
TTTCTCCCTTCGGGAAGCGTGGCGCTTTCTCATAGCTCACGCTGTAGGTATCTCAGTTCGGTGTAGGTCG
TTCGCTCCAAGCTGGGCTGTGTGCACGAACCCCCCGTTCAGCCCGACCGCTGCGCCTTATCCGGTAACTA
TCGTCTTGAGTCCAACCCGGTAAGACACGACTTATCGCCACTGGCAGCAGCCACTGGTAACAGGATTAGC
AGAGCGAGGTATGTAGGCGGTGCTACAGAGTTCTTGAAGTGGTGGCCTAACTACGGCTACACTAGAAGAA
CAGTATTTGGTATCTGCGCTCTGCTGAAGCCAGTTACCTTCGGAAAAAGAGTTGGTAGCTCTTGATCCGG
CAAACAAACCACCGCTGGTAGCGGTGGTTTTTTTGTTTGCAAGCAGCAGATTACGCGCAGAAAAAAAGGA
TCTCAAGAAGATCCTTTGATCTTTTCTACGGGGTCTGACGCTCAGTGGAACGACGCGTAACTCACGTTAA
GGGATTTTGGTCATGGGTGGCTCGACCAGATATGGTCTCAACCACTTGCTCCGGAGTCAGACCGTGGGCT
TGACAGAGAACTGGCAGTAGGCGCTGTACGGTTTCAAGAGCCTGTTTGCCACCATTGTTACTAGCAATCG
CTACAACTTGCGCTGGGGTTAGTCCGTGGGCTTGACAGAGAACTGGTAGAAGGCGTTGGACGGTTTCAAG
AGCCTGTTTGCCACCGTCATGACTAGCAATCGCTACAACCTGCGAGACCAGCTTTGGTCTAGAGGAGGCA
TGATGATATATTTTTATCTTGTGCAATGTAACATCAGAGATTTTGAGACACGGGCCAGAGCTGCCAGGAA
ACAGCTATGACCATGTAATACGACTCACTATAGGGGATATTTTATTTTCTCCCAATCAGGCTTGATCCCC
AGTAAGTCAAAAAATAGCTCGACATACTGTTCTTCCCCGATCAAGGGTTGGTTTGCGCATTCACAGTTCT
CCGCAAGAATTGATTGGCTCCAATTCTTGGAGTGGTGAATCCGTTAGCGAGGTGCCGCCGGCTTCCATTC
AGGTCGAGGTGGCCCGGCTCCATGCACCGCGACGCAACGCGGGGAGGCAGACAAGGTATAGGGCGGCGCC
TACAATCCATGCCAACCCGTTCCATGTGCTCGCCGAGGCGGCATAAATCGCCGTGACGATCAGCGGTCCA
ATGATCGAAGTTAGGCTGGTAAGAGCCGCGAGCGATCCTTGAAGCTGTCCCTGATGGTCGTCATCTACCT
GCCTGGACAGCATGGCCTGCAACGCGGGCATCCCGATGCCGCCGGAAGCGAGAAGAATCATAATGGGGAA
GGCCATCCAGCCTCGCGTCGCGAACGCCAGCAAGACGTAGCCCAGCGCGTCGGCCGCCATGCCGGCGATA
ATGGCCTGCTTCTCGCCGAAACGTTTGGTGGCGGGACCAGTGACGAAGGCTTGAGCGAGGGCGTGCAAGA
TTCCGAATACCGCAAGCGACAGGCCGATCATCGTCGCGCTCCAGCGAAAGCGGTCCTCGCCGAAAATGAC
CCAGAGCGCTGCCGGCACCTGTCCTACGAGTTGCATGATAAAGAAGACAGTCATAAGTGCGGCGACGATA
GTCATGCCCCGCGCCCACCGGAAGGAGCTGACTGGGTTGAAGGCTCTCAAGGGCATGGGTCGGCGCTCTC
CCTTATGCGACTCCTGCATTAGGAAGCAGCCCAGTAGTAGGTTGAGGCCGTTGAGCACCGCCGCCGCAAG
GAATGGTGCATGTAAGGAGATGGCGCCCAACAGTCCCCCGGCCACGGGGCCTGCCACCATACCCACGCCG
AAACAAGCGCTCATGAGCCCGAAGTGGCGAGCCCGATCTTCCCCATCGGTGATGTCGGCGATATAGGCGC
CAGCAACCGCACCTGTGGCGCCGGTGATGCCGGCCACGATGCGTCCGGCGTAGAGAATCCACAGGACGGG
TGTGGTCGCCATGATCGCGTAGTCGATAGTGGCTCCAAGTAGCGAAGCGAGCAGGACTGGGCGGCGGCCA
AAGCGGTCGGACAGTGCTCCGAGAACGGGTGCGCATAGAAATTGCATCAACGCATATAGCGCTAGCAGCA
CGCCATAGTGACTGGCGATGCTGTCGGAATGGACGATATCCCGCAAGAGGCCCGGCAGTACCGGCATAAC
CAAGCCTATGCCTACAGCATCCAGGGTGACGGTGCCGAGGATGACGATGAGCGCATTGTTAGATTTCATA
CACGGTGCCTGACTGCGTTAGCAATTTAACTGTGATAAACTACCGCATTAAAGCTAATCGATGATAAGCT
GTCAAACATGAGAATTAATTCATGTTCTTTCCTGCGTTATCCCCTGATTCTGTGGATAACGCAGGAAAGA
ACATGTGAGCAAAA
Features (pLannotate 1.2.2; 6 found; start..end, strand, type, name):
     48..636     -  rep_origin     ori: high-copy-number ColE1/pMB1/pBR322/pUC origin of replication
   1066..1084    +  promoter       T7 promoter: promoter for bacteriophage T7 RNA polymerase
   1087..1161    -  CDS            KanR (fragment): aminoglycoside phosphotransferase; aphA-3; confers resistance to kanamycin
   1259..2449    -  CDS            TcR: tetracycline efflux protein; tet; confers resistance to tetracycline
   2497..2525    -  promoter       tet promoter: E. coli promoter for tetracycline efflux protein gene
   2541..2580    +  rep_origin     RSF ori (fragment): Plasmids containing the RSF 1030 origin of replication can be propagated in E. coli cells that contain additional plasmids with compatible origins.
