[The description below was written by a language model from this plasmid's Addgene catalogue record and pLannotate feature annotations shown in this document.]
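Description:
RVD-CG2 is a small (about 2.6 kb) bacterial cloning plasmid that serves as one module in a library for one-step assembly of custom TALE repeat arrays, such as those used to build DdCBE mitochondrial base editors or other TALE-based proteins. It is built on a tetracycline-resistant T vector. According to the depositor, the synthetic insert was placed at the TA cloning site of that backbone. The plasmid is propagated in E. coli at high copy from a ColE1/pUC-type origin and selected through a tetracycline efflux gene (TcR) driven by its native tet promoter.

The payload is a synthetic dimer of two TALE repeats carrying the repeat-variable diresidues HD and NN, designated for position 2 of an array. In the standard TALE code HD specifies cytosine and NN specifies guanine, which matches the "CG" in the name. The module therefore contributes recognition of a C-G dinucleotide at a defined slot in the assembled DNA-binding domain. Pre-made dimer units that are position-specific allow a full array to be joined in order in a single reaction, although the record does not state the assembly chemistry or the flanking restriction sites.

The automated feature table does not annotate the RVD insert itself. It identifies only the backbone elements: the origin, TcR and its promoter, a T7 promoter, and short fragments resembling a kanamycin resistance gene and an RSF origin. These fragments are probably non-functional remnants or partial matches. The plasmid carries no expression cassette for eukaryotic cells and functions purely as a part donor.
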