Addgene plasmid #173309: RVD-CG2
Purpose: One-step assembly of custom RVD arrays to construct DdCBE, TALE, etc.
Depositing lab: Bin Shen. Depositing organization: Nanjing Medical University. Publication: Precision modeling of mitochondrial diseases in zebrafish via DdCBE-mediated mtDNA base editing. Guo J, Zhang X, Chen X, Sun H, Dai Y, Wang J, Qian X, Tan L, Lou X, Shen B. Cell Discov. 2021 Sep 3;7(1):78. doi: 10.1038/s41421-021-00307-9. PubMed 34480028.
Backbone
  Vector backbone: TetR T vector
  Vector type: Unspecified
Growth in bacteria
  Bacterial resistance: Tetracycline, 10 μg/mL
  Growth temperature: 37°C
  Growth strain: DH5alpha
  Copy number: High Copy
Gene/Insert
  Gene/Insert name: HD-NN dimer RVD at Position2
  Species: Synthetic
  Mutation: no
  Cloning method: Restriction Enzyme; 5′ cloning site Unknown (unknown if destroyed)
Terms and licenses: Academic/Nonprofit Terms; Industry Terms: Not Available to Industry
Depositor comments: RVD is inserted into TA site of TetR T vector
How to cite: RVD-CG2 was a gift from Bin Shen (Addgene plasmid # 173309 ; http://n2t.net/addgene:173309 ; RRID:Addgene_173309)
