>Addgene plasmid #173309 | RVD-CG2 | depositor partial sequence | sequence record 336264 | RVD flanked by two Bsa I sites
GGTCTCGCAGGTTGTAGCGATTGCTAGTCATGACGGTGGCAAACAGGCTCTTGAAACCGTCCAACGCCTT
CTACCAGTTCTCTGTCAAGCCCACGGACTAACCCCAGCGCAAGTTGTAGCGATTGCTAGTAACAATGGTG
GCAAACAGGCTCTTGAAACCGTACAGCGCCTACTGCCAGTTCTCTGTCAAGCCCACGGTCTGACTCCGGA
GCAAGTGGTTGAGACC
